>Addgene plasmid #135131 | RBFOX3_RRM_pGEX | depositor full sequence | sequence record 259887 | Full Sequence
GGCCGCATCGTGACTGACTGACGATCTGCCTCGCGCGTTTCGGTGATGACGGTGAAAACCTCTGACACAT
GCAGCTCCCGGAGACGGTCACAGCTTGTCTGTAAGCGGATGCCGGGAGCAGACAAGCCCGTCAGGGCGCG
TCAGCGGGTGTTGGCGGGTGTCGGGGCGCAGCCATGACCCAGTCACGTAGCGATAGCGGAGTGTATAATT
CTTGAAGACGAAAGGGCCTCGTGATACGCCTATTTTTATAGGTTAATGTCATGATAATAATGGTTTCTTA
GACGTCAGGTGGCACTTTTCGGGGAAATGTGCGCGGAACCCCTATTTGTTTATTTTTCTAAATACATTCA
AATATGTATCCGCTCATGAGACAATAACCCTGATAAATGCTTCAATAATATTGAAAAAGGAAGAGTATGA
GTATTCAACATTTCCGTGTCGCCCTTATTCCCTTTTTTGCGGCATTTTGCCTTCCTGTTTTTGCTCACCC
AGAAACGCTGGTGAAAGTAAAAGATGCTGAAGATCAGTTGGGTGCACGAGTGGGTTACATCGAACTGGAT
CTCAACAGCGGTAAGATCCTTGAGAGTTTTCGCCCCGAAGAACGTTTTCCAATGATGAGCACTTTTAAAG
TTCTGCTATGTGGCGCGGTATTATCCCGTGTTGACGCCGGGCAAGAGCAACTCGGTCGCCGCATACACTA
TTCTCAGAATGACTTGGTTGAGTACTCACCAGTCACAGAAAAGCATCTTACGGATGGCATGACAGTAAGA
GAATTATGCAGTGCTGCCATAACCATGAGTGATAACACTGCGGCCAACTTACTTCTGACAACGATCGGAG
GACCGAAGGAGCTAACCGCTTTTTTGCACAACATGGGGGATCATGTAACTCGCCTTGATCGTTGGGAACC
GGAGCTGAATGAAGCCATACCAAACGACGAGCGTGACACCACGATGCCTGCAGCAATGGCAACAACGTTG
CGCAAACTATTAACTGGCGAACTACTTACTCTAGCTTCCCGGCAACAATTAATAGACTGGATGGAGGCGG
ATAAAGTTGCAGGACCACTTCTGCGCTCGGCCCTTCCGGCTGGCTGGTTTATTGCTGATAAATCTGGAGC
CGGTGAGCGTGGGTCTCGCGGTATCATTGCAGCACTGGGGCCAGATGGTAAGCCCTCCCGTATCGTAGTT
ATCTACACGACGGGGAGTCAGGCAACTATGGATGAACGAAATAGACAGATCGCTGAGATAGGTGCCTCAC
TGATTAAGCATTGGTAACTGTCAGACCAAGTTTACTCATATATACTTTAGATTGATTTAAAACTTCATTT
TTAATTTAAAAGGATCTAGGTGAAGATCCTTTTTGATAATCTCATGACCAAAATCCCTTAACGTGAGTTT
TCGTTCCACTGAGCGTCAGACCCCGTAGAAAAGATCAAAGGATCTTCTTGAGATCCTTTTTTTCTGCGCG
TAATCTGCTGCTTGCAAACAAAAAAACCACCGCTACCAGCGGTGGTTTGTTTGCCGGATCAAGAGCTACC
AACTCTTTTTCCGAAGGTAACTGGCTTCAGCAGAGCGCAGATACCAAATACTGTCCTTCTAGTGTAGCCG
TAGTTAGGCCACCACTTCAAGAACTCTGTAGCACCGCCTACATACCTCGCTCTGCTAATCCTGTTACCAG
TGGCTGCTGCCAGTGGCGATAAGTCGTGTCTTACCGGGTTGGACTCAAGACGATAGTTACCGGATAAGGC
GCAGCGGTCGGGCTGAACGGGGGGTTCGTGCACACAGCCCAGCTTGGAGCGAACGACCTACACCGAACTG
AGATACCTACAGCGTGAGCTATGAGAAAGCGCCACGCTTCCCGAAGGGAGAAAGGCGGACAGGTATCCGG
TAAGCGGCAGGGTCGGAACAGGAGAGCGCACGAGGGAGCTTCCAGGGGGAAACGCCTGGTATCTTTATAG
TCCTGTCGGGTTTCGCCACCTCTGACTTGAGCGTCGATTTTTGTGATGCTCGTCAGGGGGGCGGAGCCTA
TGGAAAAACGCCAGCAACGCGGCCTTTTTACGGTTCCTGGCCTTTTGCTGGCCTTTTGCTCACATGTTCT
TTCCTGCGTTATCCCCTGATTCTGTGGATAACCGTATTACCGCCTTTGAGTGAGCTGATACCGCTCGCCG
CAGCCGAACGACCGAGCGCAGCGAGTCAGTGAGCGAGGAAGCGGAAGAGCGCCTGATGCGGTATTTTCTC
CTTACGCATCTGTGCGGTATTTCACACCGCATAAATTCCGACACCATCGAATGGTGCAAAACCTTTCGCG
GTATGGCATGATAGCGCCCGGAAGAGAGTCAATTCAGGGTGGTGAATGTGAAACCAGTAACGTTATACGA
TGTCGCAGAGTATGCCGGTGTCTCTTATCAGACCGTTTCCCGCGTGGTGAACCAGGCCAGCCACGTTTCT
GCGAAAACGCGGGAAAAAGTGGAAGCGGCGATGGCGGAGCTGAATTACATTCCCAACCGCGTGGCACAAC
AACTGGCGGGCAAACAGTCGTTGCTGATTGGCGTTGCCACCTCCAGTCTGGCCCTGCACGCGCCGTCGCA
AATTGTCGCGGCGATTAAATCTCGCGCCGATCAACTGGGTGCCAGCGTGGTGGTGTCGATGGTAGAACGA
AGCGGCGTCGAAGCCTGTAAAGCGGCGGTGCACAATCTTCTCGCGCAACGCGTCAGTGGGCTGATCATTA
ACTATCCGCTGGATGACCAGGATGCCATTGCTGTGGAAGCTGCCTGCACTAATGTTCCGGCGTTATTTCT
TGATGTCTCTGACCAGACACCCATCAACAGTATTATTTTCTCCCATGAAGACGGTACGCGACTGGGCGTG
GAGCATCTGGTCGCATTGGGTCACCAGCAAATCGCGCTGTTAGCGGGCCCATTAAGTTCTGTCTCGGCGC
GTCTGCGTCTGGCTGGCTGGCATAAATATCTCACTCGCAATCAAATTCAGCCGATAGCGGAACGGGAAGG
CGACTGGAGTGCCATGTCCGGTTTTCAACAAACCATGCAAATGCTGAATGAGGGCATCGTTCCCACTGCG
ATGCTGGTTGCCAACGATCAGATGGCGCTGGGCGCAATGCGCGCCATTACCGAGTCCGGGCTGCGCGTTG
GTGCGGATATCTCGGTAGTGGGATACGACGATACCGAAGACAGCTCATGTTATATCCCGCCGTCAACCAC
CATCAAACAGGATTTTCGCCTGCTGGGGCAAACCAGCGTGGACCGCTTGCTGCAACTCTCTCAGGGCCAG
GCGGTGAAGGGCAATCAGCTGTTGCCCGTCTCACTGGTGAAAAGAAAAACCACCCTGGCGCCCAATACGC
AAACCGCCTCTCCCCGCGCGTTGGCCGATTCATTAATGCAGCTGGCACGACAGGTTTCCCGACTGGAAAG
CGGGCAGTGAGCGCAACGCAATTAATGTGAGTTAGCTCACTCATTAGGCACCCCAGGCTTTACACTTTAT
GCTTCCGGCTCGTATGTTGTGTGGAATTGTGAGCGGATAACAATTTCACACAGGAAACAGCTATGACCAT
GATTACGGATTCACTGGCCGTCGTTTTACAACGTCGTGACTGGGAAAACCCTGGCGTTACCCAACTTAAT
CGCCTTGCAGCACATCCCCCTTTCGCCAGCTGGCGTAATAGCGAAGAGGCCCGCACCGATCGCCCTTCCC
AACAGTTGCGCAGCCTGAATGGCGAATGGCGCTTTGCCTGGTTTCCGGCACCAGAAGCGGTGCCGGAAAG
CTGGCTGGAGTGCGATCTTCCTGAGGCCGATACTGTCGTCGTCCCCTCAAACTGGCAGATGCACGGTTAC
GATGCGCCCATCTACACCAACGTAACCTATCCCATTACGGTCAATCCGCCGTTTGTTCCCACGGAGAATC
CGACGGGTTGTTACTCGCTCACATTTAATGTTGATGAAAGCTGGCTACAGGAAGGCCAGACGCGAATTAT
TTTTGATGGCGTTGGAATTACGTTATCGACTGCACGGTGCACCAATGCTTCTGGCGTCAGGCAGCCATCG
GAAGCTGTGGTATGGCTGTGCAGGTCGTAAATCACTGCATAATTCGTGTCGCTCAAGGCGCACTCCCGTT
CTGGATAATGTTTTTTGCGCCGACATCATAACGGTTCTGGCAAATATTCTGAAATGAGCTGTTGACAATT
AATCATCGGCTCGTATAATGTGTGGAATTGTGAGCGGATAACAATTTCACACAGGAAACAGTATTCATGT
CCCCTATACTAGGTTATTGGAAAATTAAGGGCCTTGTGCAACCCACTCGACTTCTTTTGGAATATCTTGA
AGAAAAATATGAAGAGCATTTGTATGAGCGCGATGAAGGTGATAAATGGCGAAACAAAAAGTTTGAATTG
GGTTTGGAGTTTCCCAATCTTCCTTATTATATTGATGGTGATGTTAAATTAACACAGTCTATGGCCATCA
TACGTTATATAGCTGACAAGCACAACATGTTGGGTGGTTGTCCAAAAGAGCGTGCAGAGATTTCAATGCT
TGAAGGAGCGGTTTTGGATATTAGATACGGTGTTTCGAGAATTGCATATAGTAAAGACTTTGAAACTCTC
AAAGTTGATTTTCTTAGCAAGCTACCTGAAATGCTGAAAATGTTCGAAGATCGTTTATGTCATAAAACAT
ATTTAAATGGTGATCATGTAACCCATCCTGACTTCATGTTGTATGACGCTCTTGATGTTGTTTTATACAT
GGACCCAATGTGCCTGGATGCGTTCCCAAAATTAGTTTGTTTTAAAAAACGTATTGAAGCTATCCCACAA
ATTGATAAGTACTTGAAATCCAGCAAGTATATAGCATGGCCTTTGCAGGGCTGGCAAGCCACGTTTGGTG
GTGGCGACCATCCTCCAAAATCGGATCTGGAAGTTCTGTTCCAGGGGCCCCTGGGATTAATGGACGAAAA
AACCACCGGTTGGCGTGGTGGTCACGTTGTTGAAGGTCTGGCTGGTGAACTGGAACAGCTGCGTGCTCGT
CTGGAACACCACCCGCAGGGTCAGCGTGAACCGGGATCCACAGAGCATGGCATGACCCTGTACACACCAG
CACAGACCCACCCCGAGCAGCCAGGCTCCGAGGCCAGCACACAGCCCATCGCCGGGACCCAGACAGTGCC
GCAGACAGACGAGGCGGCACAGACGGACAGCCAGCCGCTCCACCCCTCCGACCCTACAGAGAAGCAGCAG
CCCAAGCGGCTACACGTCTCCAACATCCCCTTCCGGTTCAGGGACCCCGACTTGCGGCAAATGTTCGGGC
AATTCGGAAAAATTTTAGACGTGGAGATCATTTTTAACGAGCGGGGCTCCAAGGGTTTTGGGTTTGTAAC
TTTTGAAACTAGCTCAGATGCTGACCGAGCCCGGGAGAAGCTGAATGGGACGATCGTAGAGGGACGGAAA
ATTGAGGTCAATAATGCCACGGCCCGAGTGATGACCAACAAGAAGACGGGGAACCCCTACACCAACGGCT
GGAAGCTAAATCCAGTGGTCGGCGCAGTCTACGGGCCTGAATTCTATGCAGTGACGGGGTTCCCCTACCC
CACCACCGGCACAGCCGTTGCCTACCGGGGCGCACATCTTCGGGGCCGGGGCCGGGCCGTGTATAATACA
TTTCGGGCTGCGCCACCCCCACCCCCCATCCCGACTTACGGAGCGGTCGTGTGAGC
Features (pLannotate 1.2.2; 17 found; start..end, strand, type, name):
     26..65      +  CDS            rop (fragment): Rop protein, which maintains plasmids at low copy number; rop
    167..207     +  misc_feature   bom (fragment): basis of mobility region from pBR322
    312..416     +  promoter       AmpR promoter: bla
    417..1277    +  CDS            AmpR: β-lactamase; bla; confers resistance to ampicillin, carbenicillin, and related antibiotics
   1448..2036    +  rep_origin     ori: high-copy-number ColE1/pMB1/pBR322/pUC origin of replication
   2222..2273    -  misc_feature   bom (fragment): basis of mobility region from pBR322
   2280..2357    +  promoter       lacIq promoter: lacI (mutant); In the lacIq allele, a single base change in the promoter boosts expression of the lacI gene about 10-fold.
   2358..3440    +  CDS            lacI: lac repressor; lacI; The lac repressor binds to the lac operator to inhibit transcription in E. coli. This inhibition can be relieved by adding lactose or isopropyl-β-D-thiogalactopyranoside (IPTG).
   3453..3474    +  protein_bind   CAP binding site: CAP binding activates transcription in the presence of cAMP. E. coli catabolite activator protein
   3489..3519    +  promoter       lac promoter: promoter for the E. coli lac operon
   3527..3543    +  protein_bind   lac operator: The lac repressor binds to the lac operator to inhibit transcription in E. coli. This inhibition can be relieved by adding lactose or isopropyl-β-D-thiogalactopyranoside (IPTG). lac repressor encoded by lacI
   3563..3736    +  CDS            lacZα: LacZα fragment of β-galactosidase; lacZ fragment
   4015..4116    -  CDS            yciV (fragment): RNAAM_ECOLI - Also known as trpH From Escherichia coli (strain K12).
   4192..4220    +  promoter       tac promoter: strong E. coli promoter; hybrid between the trp and lac UV5 promoters
   4228..4244    +  protein_bind   lac operator: The lac repressor binds to the lac operator to inhibit transcription in E. coli. This inhibition can be relieved by adding lactose or isopropyl-β-D-thiogalactopyranoside (IPTG). lac repressor encoded by lacI
   4267..4920    +  CDS            GST26_SCHJA: Experimental evidence at protein level: Swiss-Prot protein existence level 1. GST isoenzymes appear to play a central role in the parasite detoxification system. Other functions are also suspected including a role in increasing the solubility of haematin in the parasite gut. From Schistosoma japonicum (Blood fluke).
   5050..5715    +  CDS            Rbfox3 (fragment): RFOX3_MOUSE - Also known as D11Bwg0517e, Hrnbp3. Experimental evidence at protein level: Swiss-Prot protein existence level 1. Pre-mRNA alternative splicing regulator. Regulates alternative splicing of RBFOX2 to enhance the production of mRNA species that are targeted for nonsense-mediated decay (NMD). From Mus musculus (Mouse).
