>Addgene plasmid #135131 | RBFOX3_RRM_pGEX | addgene full sequence | sequence record 273979 | Addgene NGS Result
TTTCACACAGGAAACAGTATTCATGTCCCCTATACTAGGTTATTGGAAAATTAAGGGCCTTGTGCAACCC
ACTCGACTTCTTTTGGAATATCTTGAAGAAAAATATGAAGAGCATTTGTATGAGCGCGATGAAGGTGATA
AATGGCGAAACAAAAAGTTTGAATTGGGTTTGGAGTTTCCCAATCTTCCTTATTATATTGATGGTGATGT
TAAATTAACACAGTCTATGGCCATCATACGTTATATAGCTGACAAGCACAACATGTTGGGTGGTTGTCCA
AAAGAGCGTGCAGAGATTTCAATGCTTGAAGGAGCGGTTTTGGATATTAGATACGGTGTTTCGAGAATTG
CATATAGTAAAGACTTTGAAACTCTCAAAGTTGATTTTCTTAGCAAGCTACCTGAAATGCTGAAAATGTT
CGAAGATCGTTTATGTCATAAAACATATTTAAATGGTGATCATGTAACCCATCCTGACTTCATGTTGTAT
GACGCTCTTGATGTTGTTTTATACATGGACCCAATGTGCCTGGATGCGTTCCCAAAATTAGTTTGTTTTA
AAAAACGTATTGAAGCTATCCCACAAATTGATAAGTACTTGAAATCCAGCAAGTATATAGCATGGCCTTT
GCAGGGCTGGCAAGCCACGTTTGGTGGTGGCGACCATCCTCCAAAATCGGATCTGGAAGTTCTGTTCCAG
GGGCCCCTGGGATTAATGGACGAAAAAACCACCGGTTGGCGTGGTGGTCACGTTGTTGAAGGTCTGGCTG
GTGAACTGGAACAGCTGCGTGCTCGTCTGGAACACCACCCGCAGGGTCAGCGTGAACCGGGATCTATGGC
AGAAATCGGTACTGGCTTTCCATTCGACCCCCATTATGTGGAAGTCCTGGGCGAGCGCATGCACTACGTC
GATGTTGGTCCGCGCGATGGCACCCCTGTGCTGTTCCTGCACGGTAACCCGACCTCCTCCTACGTGTGGC
GCAACATCATCCCGCATGTTGCACCGACCCATCGCTGCATTGCTCCAGACCTGATCGGTATGGGCAAATC
CGACAAACCAGACCTGGGTTATTTCTTCGACGACCACGTCCGCTTCATGGATGCCTTCATCGAAGCCCTG
GGTCTGGAAGAGGTCGTCCTGGTCATTCACGACTGGGGCTCCGCTCTGGGTTTCCACTGGGCCAAGCGCA
ATCCAGAGCGCGTCAAAGGTATTGCATTTATGGAGTTCATCCGCCCTATCCCGACCTGGGACGAATGGCC
AGAATTTGCCCGCGAGACCTTCCAGGCCTTCCGCACCACCGACGTCGGCCGCAAGCTGATCATCGATCAG
AACGTTTTTATCGAGGGTACGCTGCCGATGGGTGTCGTCCGCCCGCTGACTGAAGTCGAGATGGACCATT
ACCGCGAGCCGTTCCTGAATCCTGTTGACCGCGAGCCACTGTGGCGCTTCCCAAACGAGCTGCCAATCGC
CGGTGAGCCAGCGAACATCGTCGCGCTGGTCGAAGAATACATGGACTGGCTGCACCAGTCCCCTGTCCCG
AAGCTGCTGTTCTGGGGCACCCCAGGCGTTCTGATCCCACCGGCCGAAGCCGCTCGCCTGGCCAAAAGCC
TGCCTAACTGCAAGGCTGTGGACATCGGCCCGGGTCTGAATCTGCTGCAAGAAGACAACCCGGACCTGAT
CGGCAGCGAGATCGCGCGCTGGCTGTCGACGCTCGAGATTTCCGGCGAGCCAACCACTGAGGATCTGTAC
TTTCAGAGCGATACGCGTGAACCGGGATCCACAGAGCATGGCATGACCCTGTACACACCAGCACAGACCC
ACCCCGAGCAGCCAGGCTCCGAGGCCAGCACACAGCCCATCGCCGGGACCCAGACAGTGCCGCAGACAGA
CGAGGCGGCACAGACGGACAGCCAGCCGCTCCACCCCTCCGACCCTACAGAGAAGCAGCAGCCCAAGCGG
CTACACGTCTCCAACATCCCCTTCCGGTTCAGGGACCCCGACTTGCGGCAAATGTTCGGGCAATTCGGAA
AAATTTTAGACGTGGAGATCATTTTTAACGAGCGGGGCTCCAAGGGTTTTGGGTTTGTAACTTTTGAAAC
TAGCTCAGATGCTGACCGAGCCCGGGAGAAGCTGAATGGGACGATCGTAGAGGGACGGAAAATTGAGGTC
AATAATGCCACGGCCCGAGTGATGACCAACAAGAAGACGGGGAACCCCTACACCAACGGCTGGAAGCTAA
ATCCAGTGGTCGGCGCAGTCTACGGGCCTGAATTCTATGCAGTGACGGGGTTCCCCTACCCCACCACCGG
CACAGCCGTTGCCTACCGGGGCGCACATCTTCGGGGCCGGGGCCGGGCCGTGTATAATACATTTCGGGCT
GCGCCACCCCCACCCCCCATCCCGACTTACGGAGCGGTCGTGTGAGCGGCCGCATCGTGACTGACTGACG
ATCTGCCTCGCGCGTTTCGGTGATGACGGTGAAAACCTCTGACACATGCAGCTCCCGGAGACGGTCACAG
CTTGTCTGTAAGCGGATGCCGGGAGCAGACAAGCCCGTCAGGGCGCGTCAGCGGGTGTTGGCGGGTGTCG
GGGCGCAGCCATGACCCAGTCACGTAGCGATAGCGGAGTGTATAATTCTTGAAGACGAAAGGGCCTCGTG
ATACGCCTATTTTTATAGGTTAATGTCATGATAATAATGGTTTCTTAGACGTCAGGTGGCACTTTTCGGG
GAAATGTGCGCGGAACCCCTATTTGTTTATTTTTCTAAATACATTCAAATATGTATCCGCTCATGAGACA
ATAACCCTGATAAATGCTTCAATAATATTGAAAAAGGAAGAGTATGAGTATTCAACATTTCCGTGTCGCC
CTTATTCCCTTTTTTGCGGCATTTTGCCTTCCTGTTTTTGCTCACCCAGAAACGCTGGTGAAAGTAAAAG
ATGCTGAAGATCAGTTGGGTGCACGAGTGGGTTACATCGAACTGGATCTCAACAGCGGTAAGATCCTTGA
GAGTTTTCGCCCCGAAGAACGTTTTCCAATGATGAGCACTTTTAAAGTTCTGCTATGTGGCGCGGTATTA
TCCCGTGTTGACGCCGGGCAAGAGCAACTCGGTCGCCGCATACACTATTCTCAGAATGACTTGGTTGAGT
ACTCACCAGTCACAGAAAAGCATCTTACGGATGGCATGACAGTAAGAGAATTATGCAGTGCTGCCATAAC
CATGAGTGATAACACTGCGGCCAACTTACTTCTGACAACGATCGGAGGACCGAAGGAGCTAACCGCTTTT
TTGCACAACATGGGGGATCATGTAACTCGCCTTGATCGTTGGGAACCGGAGCTGAATGAAGCCATACCAA
ACGACGAGCGTGACACCACGATGCCTGCAGCAATGGCAACAACGTTGCGCAAACTATTAACTGGCGAACT
ACTTACTCTAGCTTCCCGGCAACAATTAATAGACTGGATGGAGGCGGATAAAGTTGCAGGACCACTTCTG
CGCTCGGCCCTTCCGGCTGGCTGGTTTATTGCTGATAAATCTGGAGCCGGTGAGCGTGGGTCTCGCGGTA
TCATTGCAGCACTGGGGCCAGATGGTAAGCCCTCCCGTATCGTAGTTATCTACACGACGGGGAGTCAGGC
AACTATGGATGAACGAAATAGACAGATCGCTGAGATAGGTGCCTCACTGATTAAGCATTGGTAACTGTCA
GACCAAGTTTACTCATATATACTTTAGATTGATTTAAAACTTCATTTTTAATTTAAAAGGATCTAGGTGA
AGATCCTTTTTGATAATCTCATGACCAAAATCCCTTAACGTGAGTTTTCGTTCCACTGAGCGTCAGACCC
CGTAGAAAAGATCAAAGGATCTTCTTGAGATCCTTTTTTTCTGCGCGTAATCTGCTGCTTGCAAACAAAA
AAACCACCGCTACCAGCGGTGGTTTGTTTGCCGGATCAAGAGCTACCAACTCTTTTTCCGAAGGTAACTG
GCTTCAGCAGAGCGCAGATACCAAATACTGTCCTTCTAGTGTAGCCGTAGTTAGGCCACCACTTCAAGAA
CTCTGTAGCACCGCCTACATACCTCGCTCTGCTAATCCTGTTACCAGTGGCTGCTGCCAGTGGCGATAAG
TCGTGTCTTACCGGGTTGGACTCAAGACGATAGTTACCGGATAAGGCGCAGCGGTCGGGCTGAACGGGGG
GTTCGTGCACACAGCCCAGCTTGGAGCGAACGACCTACACCGAACTGAGATACCTACAGCGTGAGCTATG
AGAAAGCGCCACGCTTCCCGAAGGGAGAAAGGCGGACAGGTATCCGGTAAGCGGCAGGGTCGGAACAGGA
GAGCGCACGAGGGAGCTTCCAGGGGGAAACGCCTGGTATCTTTATAGTCCTGTCGGGTTTCGCCACCTCT
GACTTGAGCGTCGATTTTTGTGATGCTCGTCAGGGGGGCGGAGCCTATGGAAAAACGCCAGCAACGCGGC
CTTTTTACGGTTCCTGGCCTTTTGCTGGCCTTTTGCTCACATGTTCTTTCCTGCGTTATCCCCTGATTCT
GTGGATAACCGTATTACCGCCTTTGAGTGAGCTGATACCGCTCGCCGCAGCCGAACGACCGAGCGCAGCG
AGTCAGTGAGCGAGGAAGCGGAAGAGCGCCTGATGCGGTATTTTCTCCTTACGCATCTGTGCGGTATTTC
ACACCGCATAAATTCCGACACCATCGAATGGCGCAAAACCTTTCGCGGTATGGCATGATAGCGCCCGGAA
GAGAGTCAATTCAGGGTGGTGAATGTGAAACCAGTAACGTTATACGATGTCGCAGAGTATGCCGGTGTCT
CTTATCAGACCGTTTCCCGCGTGGTGAACCAGGCCAGCCACGTTTCTGCGAAAACGCGGGAAAAAGTGGA
AGCGGCGATGGCGGAGCTGAATTACATTCCCAACCGCGTGGCACAACAACTGGCGGGCAAACAGTCGTTG
CTGATTGGCGTTGCCACCTCCAGTCTGGCCCTGCACGCGCCGTCGCAAATTGTCGCGGCGATTAAATCTC
GCGCCGATCAACTGGGTGCCAGCGTGGTGGTGTCGATGGTAGAACGAAGCGGCGTCGAAGCCTGTAAAGC
GGCGGTGCACAATCTTCTCGCGCAACGCGTCAGTGGGCTGATCATTAACTATCCGCTGGATGACCAGGAT
GCCATTGCTGTGGAAGCTGCCTGCACTAATGTTCCGGCGTTATTTCTTGATGTCTCTGACCAGACACCCA
TCAACAGTATTATTTTCTCCCATGAAGACGGTACGCGACTGGGCGTGGAGCATCTGGTCGCATTGGGTCA
CCAGCAAATCGCGCTGTTAGCGGGCCCATTAAGTTCTGTCTCGGCGCGTCTGCGTCTGGCTGGCTGGCAT
AAATATCTCACTCGCAATCAAATTCAGCCGATAGCGGAACGGGAAGGCGACTGGAGTGCCATGTCCGGTT
TTCAACAAACCATGCAAATGCTGAATGAGGGCATCGTTCCCACTGCGATGCTGGTTGCCAACGATCAGAT
GGCGCTGGGCGCAATGCGCGCCATTACCGAGTCCGGGCTGCGCGTTGGTGCGGATATCTCGGTAGTGGGA
TACGACGATACCGAAGACAGCTCATGTTATATCCCGCCGTTAACCACCATCAAACAGGATTTTCGCCTGC
TGGGGCAAACCAGCGTGGACCGCTTGCTGCAACTCTCTCAGGGCCAGGCGGTGAAGGGCAATCAGCTGTT
GCCCGTCTCACTGGTGAAAAGAAAAACCACGCTAGCGCCCAATACGCAAACCGCCTCTCCCCGCGCGTTG
GCCGATTCATTAATGCAGCTGGCACGACAGGTTTCCCGACTGGAAAGCGGGCAGTGAGCGCAACGCAATT
AATGTAAGTTAGCTCACTCATTAGGCACCCCAGGCTTTACACTTTATGCTTCCGGCTCGTATGTTGTGTG
GAATTGTGAGCGGATAACAATTTCACACAGGAAACAGCTATGACCATGATTACGGATTCACTGGCCGTCG
TTTTACAACGTCGTGACTGGGAAAACCCTGGCGTTACCCAACTTAATCGCCTTGCAGCACATCCCCCTTT
CGCCAGCTGGCGTAATAGCGAAGAGGCCCGCACCGATCGCCCTTCCCAACAGTTGCGCAGCCTGAATGGC
GAATGGCGCTTTGCCTGGTTTCCGGCACCAGAAGCGGTGCCGGAAAGCTGGCTGGAGTGCGATCTTCCTG
AGGCCGATACTGTCGTCGTCCCCTCAAACTGGCAGATGCACGGTTACGATGCGCCCATCTACACCAACGT
GACCTATCCCATTACGGTCAATCCGCCGTTTGTTCCCACGGAGAATCCGACGGGTTGTTACTCGCTCACA
TTTAATGTTGATGAAAGCTGGCTACAGGAAGGCCAGACGCGAATTATTTTTGATGGCGTTGGAATTAGCT
TATCGACTGCACGGTGCACCAATGCTTCTGGCGTCAGGCAGCCATCGGAAGCTGTGGTATGGCTGTGCAG
GTCGTAAATCACTGCATAATTCGTGTCGCTCAAGGCGCACTCCCGTTCTGGATAATGTTTTTTGCGCCGA
CATCATAACGGTTCTGGCAAATATTCTGAAATGAGCTGTTGACAATTAATCATCGGCTCGTATAATGTGT
GGAATTGTGAGCGGATAACAA
Features (pLannotate 1.2.2; 19 found; start..end, strand, type, name):
     23..676     +  CDS            GST26_SCHJA: Experimental evidence at protein level: Swiss-Prot protein existence level 1. GST isoenzymes appear to play a central role in the parasite detoxification system. Other functions are also suspected including a role in increasing the solubility of haematin in the parasite gut. From Schistosoma japonicum (Blood fluke).
    836..1726    +  CDS            HaloTag®: modified bacterial dehalogenase that forms covalent bonds with chloroalkane derivatives
   1739..1759    +  CDS            TEV site: tobacco etch virus (TEV) protease recognition and cleavage site
   1784..2416    +  CDS            Rbfox3 (fragment): RFOX3_MOUSE - Also known as D11Bwg0517e, Hrnbp3. Experimental evidence at protein level: Swiss-Prot protein existence level 1. Pre-mRNA alternative splicing regulator. Regulates alternative splicing of RBFOX2 to enhance the production of mRNA species that are targeted for nonsense-mediated decay (NMD). From Mus musculus (Mouse).
   2453..2492    +  CDS            rop (fragment): Rop protein, which maintains plasmids at low copy number; rop
   2594..2634    +  misc_feature   bom (fragment): basis of mobility region from pBR322
   2739..2843    +  promoter       AmpR promoter: bla
   2844..3704    +  CDS            AmpR: β-lactamase; bla; confers resistance to ampicillin, carbenicillin, and related antibiotics
   3875..4463    +  rep_origin     ori: high-copy-number ColE1/pMB1/pBR322/pUC origin of replication
   4649..4700    -  misc_feature   bom (fragment): basis of mobility region from pBR322
   4707..4784    +  promoter       lacI promoter: lacI
   4785..5867    +  CDS            lacI: lac repressor; lacI; The lac repressor binds to the lac operator to inhibit transcription in E. coli. This inhibition can be relieved by adding lactose or isopropyl-β-D-thiogalactopyranoside (IPTG).
   5880..5901    +  protein_bind   CAP binding site: CAP binding activates transcription in the presence of cAMP. E. coli catabolite activator protein
   5916..5946    +  promoter       lac promoter: promoter for the E. coli lac operon
   5954..5970    +  protein_bind   lac operator: The lac repressor binds to the lac operator to inhibit transcription in E. coli. This inhibition can be relieved by adding lactose or isopropyl-β-D-thiogalactopyranoside (IPTG). lac repressor encoded by lacI
   5990..6163    +  CDS            lacZα: LacZα fragment of β-galactosidase; lacZ fragment
   6427..6543    -  CDS            yciV (fragment): RNAAM_ECOLI - Also known as trpH From Escherichia coli (strain K12).
   6619..6647    +  promoter       tac promoter: strong E. coli promoter; hybrid between the trp and lac UV5 promoters
   6655..6671    +  protein_bind   lac operator: The lac repressor binds to the lac operator to inhibit transcription in E. coli. This inhibition can be relieved by adding lactose or isopropyl-β-D-thiogalactopyranoside (IPTG). lac repressor encoded by lacI
