[The description below was written by a language model from this plasmid's Addgene catalogue record and pLannotate feature annotations shown in this document.]
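Description:
RBFOX3_RRM_pGEX is a bacterial expression plasmid built on the pGEX-6P-2 backbone for producing a tagged recombinant fragment of the human RNA-binding protein RBFOX3 (also known as NeuN) in E. coli. The name suggests that the roughly 645 bp insert, cloned between BamHI and NotI sites that are both retained, covers the RRM (RNA recognition motif) region rather than the full-length protein. The plasmid replicates from a high-copy ColE1/pMB1-type origin and is selected through the β-lactamase gene (ampicillin resistance). Expression is driven by the tac promoter with an adjacent lac operator. The plasmid-borne lacI gene supplies the repressor, so transcription is held off until it is induced with IPTG. The open reading frame begins with Schistosoma japonicum glutathione S-transferase. The catalogue describes the N-terminal fusion as GST-SBP, a dual-affinity tag that allows capture on glutathione or, through the streptavidin-binding peptide, on streptavidin resins. SBP is not annotated separately, but in the depositor sequence there is an unannotated gap between GST and the insert where it could lie.

The two sequence records do not agree. The depositor's 5,726 nt sequence matches the catalogue description, with GST followed by the RBFOX3 fragment. The repository's 6,671 nt sequencing result instead shows a HaloTag coding region and a TEV protease site between GST and the RBFOX3 fragment, neither of which is mentioned in the catalogue fields. It also annotates a standard lacI promoter rather than the lacIq variant. The annotation tool labels the insert as mouse Rbfox3, which probably reflects high conservation between the orthologues, since the record gives the species as human. The stated purpose is recombinant expression of RBFOX3 with the dual-affinity tag, and the associated publication concerns the sequence, structure and context preferences of human RNA-binding proteins.
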