Addgene plasmid #135131: RBFOX3_RRM_pGEX
Purpose: Recombinant expression of RBFOX3 with dual-affinity tag
Depositing lab: Christopher Burge. Depositing organization: Massachusetts Institute of Technology. Publication: Sequence, Structure, and Context Preferences of Human RNA Binding Proteins. Dominguez D, Freese P, Alexis MS, Su A, Hochman M, Palden T, Bazile C, Lambert NJ, Van Nostrand EL, Pratt GA, Yeo GW, Graveley BR, Burge CB. Mol Cell. 2018 Jun 7;70(5):854-867.e9. doi: 10.1016/j.molcel.2018.05.001. Epub 2018 Jun 7. PubMed 29883606.
Backbone
  Vector backbone: pGEX-6P-2
  Backbone manufacturer: Promega
  Backbone size w/o insert (bp): 5081
  Vector type: Bacterial Expression
Growth in bacteria
  Bacterial resistance: Ampicillin, 100 μg/mL
  Growth temperature: 37°C
  Growth strain: DH5alpha
  Copy number: High Copy
Gene/Insert
  Gene/Insert name: RBFOX3
  Species: H. sapiens (human)
  Insert size (bp): 645
  Entrez Gene: RBFOX3 (a.k.a. FOX-3, FOX3, HRNBP3, NEUN)
  Promoter: tac
  Tag / fusion protein: GST-SBP (N terminal on backbone)
  Cloning method: Restriction Enzyme; 5′ cloning site BamHI (not destroyed); 3′ cloning site NotI (not destroyed)
  Sequencing primers: 5′ 5GEX (GGGCTGGCAAGCCACGTTTGGTG); 3′ 3GEX (CCGGGAGCTGCATGTGTCAGAGG)
Terms and licenses: Academic/Nonprofit Terms; Industry Terms: Not Available to Industry
How to cite: RBFOX3_RRM_pGEX was a gift from Christopher Burge (Addgene plasmid # 135131 ; http://n2t.net/addgene:135131 ; RRID:Addgene_135131)
