>Addgene plasmid #135131 | RBFOX3_RRM_pGEX | depositor partial sequence | sequence record 259888 | RBFOX3_ORF
ACAGAGCATGGCATGACCCTGTACACACCAGCACAGACCCACCCCGAGCAGCCAGGCTCCGAGGCCAGCA
CACAGCCCATCGCCGGGACCCAGACAGTGCCGCAGACAGACGAGGCGGCACAGACGGACAGCCAGCCGCT
CCACCCCTCCGACCCTACAGAGAAGCAGCAGCCCAAGCGGCTACACGTCTCCAACATCCCCTTCCGGTTC
AGGGACCCCGACTTGCGGCAAATGTTCGGGCAATTCGGAAAAATTTTAGACGTGGAGATCATTTTTAACG
AGCGGGGCTCCAAGGGTTTTGGGTTTGTAACTTTTGAAACTAGCTCAGATGCTGACCGAGCCCGGGAGAA
GCTGAATGGGACGATCGTAGAGGGACGGAAAATTGAGGTCAATAATGCCACGGCCCGAGTGATGACCAAC
AAGAAGACGGGGAACCCCTACACCAACGGCTGGAAGCTAAATCCAGTGGTCGGCGCAGTCTACGGGCCTG
AATTCTATGCAGTGACGGGGTTCCCCTACCCCACCACCGGCACAGCCGTTGCCTACCGGGGCGCACATCT
TCGGGGCCGGGGCCGGGCCGTGTATAATACATTTCGGGCTGCGCCACCCCCACCCCCCATCCCGACTTAC
GGAGCGGTCGTGTGA
